Addgene plasmid #182030: isoform PKC Iota (JCE597)
Purpose: yeast expression of mouse PKC Iota with yeast PKC1 promoter and ADH1 terminator
Depositing lab: Juan Carlos Igual. Depositing organization: Universitat de Valencia.
Backbone
  Vector backbone: pProm-PKC1-Adh1t
  Modifications to backbone: pProm-PKC1-Adh1t is YCplac33 with yeast PKC1 promoter and Adh1t terminator
  Vector type: Mammalian Expression
  Selectable markers: URA3
Growth in bacteria
  Bacterial resistance: Ampicillin, 100 μg/mL
  Growth temperature: 37°C
  Growth strain: DH5alpha
  Copy number: Unknown
Gene/Insert
  Gene/Insert name: PKC Iota
  Species: M. musculus (mouse)
  GenBank ID: NM_008857.3
  Entrez Gene: Prkci (a.k.a. 2310021H13Rik, PKClambda, Pkci, Pkcl, Prkcl, aPKClambda, mKIAA4165)
  Promoter: yeast PKC1 promoter (-600 to -1)
  Cloning method: Restriction Enzyme; 5′ cloning site KpnI (not destroyed); 3′ cloning site SalI (not destroyed)
  Sequencing primers: 5′ M13-F20; 3′ M13-Rev
Terms and licenses: Academic/Nonprofit Terms; Industry Terms: Not Available to Industry
How to cite: isoform PKC Iota (JCE597) was a gift from Juan Carlos Igual (Addgene plasmid # 182030 ; http://n2t.net/addgene:182030 ; RRID:Addgene_182030)
