[The description below was written by a language model from this plasmid's Addgene catalogue record and pLannotate feature annotations shown in this document.]
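Description:
Isoform PKC Iota (JCE597) is a low-copy centromeric yeast–E. coli shuttle plasmid for expressing mouse atypical protein kinase C iota (Prkci, also called PKC lambda) in Saccharomyces cerevisiae. Its backbone, pProm-PKC1-Adh1t, is YCplac33 fitted with the yeast PKC1 promoter and the ADH1 terminator. Although the catalogue lists the vector type as mammalian expression, the stated purpose and every functional element point to yeast as the expression host. The full sequence is about 8.2 kb. In yeast the plasmid is maintained by a CEN4/ARS1 element, which gives stable, roughly single-copy segregation, and it is selected through the URA3 marker under its own promoter, which complements uracil auxotrophy and can be counterselected with 5-fluoroorotic acid. In E. coli it replicates from a ColE1/pUC-type origin and is selected with ampicillin through the β-lactamase gene.

The payload is the Prkci coding sequence, cloned between KpnI and SalI sites that are both retained, and followed closely by the ADH1 transcription terminator. According to the record, expression is driven by the 600 bp immediately upstream of the yeast PKC1 start codon. The automated annotation does not label this promoter, but an unannotated stretch lies directly upstream of the coding sequence where it would be expected. No epitope tag or reporter is recorded. The cassette sits within the disrupted lacZα and polylinker region of the parent vector, which accounts for the residual lac promoter, operator and lacI fragments.

Placing a mammalian PKC isoform under the native PKC1 promoter on a centromeric plasmid should give expression at levels and with regulation similar to the endogenous yeast kinase. The name suggests it belongs to a set of PKC isoform constructs, but the record does not describe specific experiments.
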