Features (pLannotate 1.2.2; 17 found; start..end, strand, type, name):
    108..212     -  promoter       AmpR promoter: bla
    323..538     +  promoter       URA3 promoter: S. cerevisiae URA3
    539..1342    +  CDS            URA3: orotidine-5'-phosphate decarboxylase, required for uracil biosynthesis; S. cerevisiae URA3; yeast auxotrophic marker, counterselectable with 5-fluoroorotic acid (5-FOA)
   1432..1450    +  promoter       tet promoter (fragment): E. coli promoter for tetracycline efflux protein gene
   1677..2839    +  misc_feature   CEN/ARS: S. cerevisiae CEN4 centromere fused to the autonomously replicating sequence ARS1/ARS416
   3287..3397    -  CDS            RMD1 (fragment): RMD1_YEAST - Experimental evidence at protein level: Swiss-Prot protein existence level 1. Required for sporulation where it is believed to have a role in meiotic nuclear division. From Saccharomyces cerevisiae (strain ATCC 204508 / S288c) (Baker's yeast).
   3402..3453    +  misc_feature   bom (fragment): basis of mobility region from pBR322
   3459..3616    -  CDS            lacZα (fragment): LacZα fragment of β-galactosidase; lacZ fragment
   4225..6009    +  CDS            Prkci: KPCI_MOUSE - Also known as Pkcl. Experimental evidence at protein level: Swiss-Prot protein existence level 1. Calcium- and diacylglycerol-independent serine/ threonine- protein kinase that plays a general protective role against apoptotic stimuli, is involved in NF-kappa-B activation, cell survival, differentiation and polarity, and contributes to the regulation of microtubule dynamics in the early secretory pathway. Is necessary for BCR-ABL oncogene-mediated resistance to apoptotic drug in leukemia cells, protecting leukemia cells against drug-induced apoptosis. In cultured neurons, prevents
   6042..6229    +  terminator     ADH1 terminator: S. cerevisiae ADH1; transcription terminator for the S. cerevisiae alcohol dehydrogenase 1 (ADH1) gene
   6259..6276    +  misc_feature   MCS (fragment): pUC18/19 multiple cloning site
   6313..6329    -  protein_bind   lac operator: The lac repressor binds to the lac operator to inhibit transcription in E. coli. This inhibition can be relieved by adding lactose or isopropyl-β-D-thiogalactopyranoside (IPTG). lac repressor encoded by lacI
   6337..6367    -  promoter       lac promoter: promoter for the E. coli lac operon
   6382..6403    -  protein_bind   CAP binding site: CAP binding activates transcription in the presence of cAMP. E. coli catabolite activator protein
   6416..6508    -  CDS            lacI (fragment): lac repressor; lacI; The lac repressor binds to the lac operator to inhibit transcription in E. coli. This inhibition can be relieved by adding lactose or isopropyl-β-D-thiogalactopyranoside (IPTG).
   6691..7279    -  rep_origin     ori: high-copy-number ColE1/pMB1/pBR322/pUC origin of replication
   7450..107     -  CDS            AmpR (across the origin): β-lactamase; bla; confers resistance to ampicillin, carbenicillin, and related antibiotics
>Addgene plasmid #182030 | isoform PKC Iota (JCE597) | addgene full sequence | sequence record 361960 | Addgene NGS Result
TCTTCAGCATCTTTTACTTTCACCAGCGTTTCTGGGTGAGCAAAAACAGGAAGGCAAAATGCCGCAAAAA
AGGGAATAAGGGCGACACGGAAATGTTGAATACTCATACTCTTCCTTTTTCAATATTATTGAAGCATTTA
TCAGGGTTATTGTCTCATGAGCGGATACATATTTGAATGTATTTAGAAAAATAAACAAATAGGGGTTCCG
CGCACATTTCCCCGAAAAGTGCCACCTGACGTCTAAGAAACCATTATTATCATGACATTAACCTATAAAA
ATAGGCGTATCACGAGGCCCTTTCGTCTTCAAGAATTAGCTTTTCAATTCATCATTTTTTTTTTATTCTT
TTTTTTGATTTCGGTTTCCTTGAAATTTTTTTGATTCGGTAATCTCCGAACAGAAGGAAGAACGAAGGAA
GGAGCACAGACTTAGATTGGTATATATACGCATATGTAGTGTTGAAGAAACATGAAATTGCCCAGTATTC
TTAACCCAACTGCACAGAACAAAAACATGCAGGAAACGAAGATAAATCATGTCGAAAGCTACATATAAGG
AACGTGCTGCTACTCATCCTAGTCCTGTTGCTGCCAAGCTATTTAATATCATGCACGAAAAGCAAACAAA
CTTGTGTGCTTCATTGGATGTTCGTACCACCAAGGAATTACTGGAGTTAGTTGAAGCATTAGGTCCCAAA
ATTTGTTTACTAAAAACACATGTGGATATCTTGACTGATTTTTCCATGGAGGGCACAGTTAAGCCGCTAA
AGGCATTATCCGCCAAGTACAATTTTTTACTCTTCGAAGACAGAAAATTTGCTGACATTGGTAATACAGT
CAAATTGCAGTACTCTGCGGGTGTATACAGAATAGCAGAATGGGCAGACATTACGAATGCACACGGTGTG
GTGGGCCCAGGTATTGTTAGCGGTTTGAAGCAGGCGGCAGAAGAAGTAACAAAGGAACCTAGAGGCCTTT
TGATGTTAGCAGAATTGTCATGCAAGGGCTCCCTATCTACTGGAGAATATACTAAGGGTACTGTTGACAT
TGCGAAGAGCGACAAAGATTTTGTTATCGGCTTTATTGCTCAAAGAGACATGGGTGGAAGAGATGAAGGT
TACGATTGGTTGATTATGACACCCGGTGTGGGTTTAGATGACAAGGGAGACGCATTGGGTCAACAGTATA
GAACCGTGGATGATGTGGTCTCTACAGGATCTGACATTATTATTGTTGGAAGAGGACTATTTGCAAAGGG
AAGGGATGCTAAGGTAGAGGGTGAACGTTACAGAAAAGCAGGCTGGGAAGCATATTTGAGAAGATGCGGC
CAGCAAAACTAAAAAACTGTATTATAAGTAAATGCATGTATACTAAACTCACAAATTAGAGCTTCAATTT
AATTATATCAGTTATTACCCAATTCTCATGTTTGACAGCTTATCATCGATCGTCCAACTGCATGGAGATG
AGTCGTGGCAAGAATACCAAGAGTTCCTCGGTTTGCCAGTTATTAAAAGACTCGTATTTCCAAAAGACTG
CAACATACTACTCAGTGCAGCTTCACAGAAACCTCATTCGTTTATTCCCTTGTTTGATTCAGAAGCAGGT
GGGACAGGTGAACTTTTGGATTGGAACTCGATTTCTGACTGGGTTGGAAGGCAAGAGAGCCCCGAGAGCT
TACATTTTATGTTAGCTGGTGGACTGACGCCAGAAAATGTTGGTGATGCGCTTAGATTAAATGGCGTTAT
TGGTGTTGATGTAAGCGGAGGTGTGGAGACAAATGGTGTAAAAGACTCTAACAAAATAGCAAATTTCGTC
AAAAATGCTAAGAAATAGGTTATTACTGAGTAGTATTTATTTAAGTATTGTTTGTGCACTTGCCTGCAAG
CCTTTTGAAAAGCAAGCATAAAAGATCTAAACATAAAATCTGTAAAATAACAAGATGTAAAGATAATGCT
AAATCATTTGGCTTTTTGATTGATTGTACAGGAAAATATACATCGCAGGGGGTTGACTTTTACCATTTCA
CCGCAATGGAATCAAACTTGTTGAAGAGAATGTTCACAGGCGCATACGCTACAATGACCCGATTCTTGCT
AGCCTTTTCTCGGTCTTGCAAACAACCGCCGGCAGCTTAGTATATAAATACACATGTACATACCTCTCTC
CGTATCCTCGTAATCATTTTCTTGTATTTATCGTCTTTTCGCTGTAAAAACTTTATCACACTTATCTCAA
ATACACTTATTAACCGCTTTTACTATTATCTTCTACGCTGACAGTAATATCAAACAGTGACACATATTAA
ACACAGTGGTTTCTTTGCATAAACACCATCAGCCTCAAGTCGTCAAGTAAAGATTTCGTGTTCATGCAGA
TAGATAACAATCTATATGTTGATAATTAGCGTTGCCTCATCAATGCGAGATCCGTTTAACCGGACCCTAG
TGCACTTACCCCACGTTCGGTCCACTGTGTGCCGAACATGCTCCTTCACTATTTTAACATGTGGAATTAA
TTCTCATGTTTGACAGCTTATCATCGAACTCTAAGAGGTGATACTTATTTACTGTAAAACTGTGACGATA
AAACCGGAAGGAAGAATAAGAAAACTCGAACTGATCTATAATGCCTATTTTCTGTAAAGAGTTTAAGCTA
TGAAAGCCTCGGCATTTTGGCCGCTCCTAGGTAGTGCTTTTTTTCCAAGGACAAAACAGTTTCTTTTTCT
TGAGCAGGTTTTATGTTTCGGTAATCATAAACAATAAATAAATTATTTCATTTATGTTTAAAAATAAAAA
ATAAAAAAGTATTTTAAATTTTTAAAAAAGTTGATTATAAGCATGTGACCTTTTGCAAGCAATTAAATTT
TGCAATTTGTGATTTAGGCAAAAGTTACTATTTCTGGCTCGTGTAATATATGTATGCTAATGTGAACTTT
TACAAAGTCGATATGGACTTAGTCAAAAGAAATTTTCTTAAAAATATATAGCACTAGCCAATTTAGCACT
TCTTTATGAGATATATTATAGACTTTATTAAGCCAGATTTGTGTATTATATGTATTTACCCGGCGAATCA
TGGACATACATTCTGAAATAGGTAATATTCTCTATGGTGAGACAGCATAGATAACCTAGGATACAAGTTA
AAAGCTAGTACTGTTTTGCAGTAATTTTTTTCTTTTTTATAAGAATGTTACCACCTAAATAAGTTATAAA
GTCAATAGTTAAGTTTGATATTTGATTGTAAAATACCGTAATATATTTGCATGATCAAAAGGCTCAATGT
TGACTAGCCAGCATGTCAACCACTATATTGATCACCGATATTAGGACTTCCACACCAACTAGTAATATGA
CAATAAATTCAAGATATTCTTCATGAGAATGGCCCAGCGATTATGCGGTGTGAAATACCGCACAGATGCG
TAAGGAGAAAATACCGCATCAGGCGCCATTCGCCATTCAGGCTGCGCAACTGTTGGGAAGGGCGATCGGT
GCGGGCCTCTTCGCTATTACGCCAGCTGGCGAAAGGGGGATGTGCTGCAAGGCGATTAAGTTGGGTAACG
CCAGGGTTTTCCCAGTCACGACGTTGTAAAACGACGGCCAGTGAATTCGAGTGGTTCAGCTTCTGTTTGA
GTTGCAACCATGGTATGCATGCCGGTCACGCTGAAGAATGGTTTGACAGACATAATGTTTGTCCCACTCC
AGGTTGCACCTGCCAGTGTAATAAGTAGTATTGTACAATAAACCAAATCTTGCAACTTCTCTTTATTCTC
ACAATATATATACATAACCAAAGAAAAAACGTAATTAGTATAACATTGTATTTATGAGGCGTTGCTATCT
TCATTACCCAGCCCGCCTAGTTTTAAAGGCGAAAAAAACCGACGAAAAGAGTTAACAAGCGTGGATAATA
AAGTTGATCTACTCTATCGAAAGTAATACGACAGGTTCAGGAGCAGTAAAAGAGCTACGATTTCACTGCT
ATTCAATTTGGCTGAGTAGAGACTGATTATTAACCATTGTAAAAGTCTCTGCCACCACTCGTCCACACTT
ACGTTAGAGGTATTCAGCGTCGATCCCCTTTCAGTATAGATTTTTAAAACTATATTAGATAATCAATAGG
AATAAAACCTAGAACAGTAGCTGCGGAGAGAAGCTCTAGCGAGGAAAAGTAAGTATAGTATCACACATAT
AGGGAGCAGTTTACAGTCGGTACCATGCCGACCCAGAGGGACAGCAGCACCATGTCCCACACGGTCGCGT
GCGGCGGCGGCGGGGACCATTCCCACCAGGTCCGGGTGAAAGCCTACTACCGCGGGGATATTATGATAAC
ACACTTTGAGCCTTCCATCTCCTTTGAGGGACTTTGCAGTGAGGTTCGAGATATGTGTTCTTTTGACAAT
GAGCAGCCGTTCACCATGAAATGGATAGATGAGGAAGGAGACCCATGTACAGTGTCTTCTCAGTTGGAGT
TAGAAGAGGCTTTCAGGCTGTACGAGCTGAACAAGGATTCTGAACTCTTGATTCATGTATTTCCATGTGT
ACCAGAGCGTCCTGGAATGCCTTGCCCAGGGGAAGACAAGTCCATTTACCGGAGAGGGGCACGCCGGTGG
AGAAAGCTGTATTGTGCAAATGGCCACACTTTTCAAGCCAAACGTTTCAATAGGCGCGCCCACTGTGCCA
TCTGCACAGACAGAATCTGGGGCCTCGGACGACAAGGATACAAGTGCATCAACTGCAAACTGCTGGTTCA
TAAGAAGTGCCACAAGCTGGTCACAATTGAGTGTGGGCGGCACTCTTTGCCACCGGAACCCATGATGCCA
ATGGACCAGACCATGCATCCAGACCACACACAGACAGTAATTCCATATAATCCTTCAAGTCATGAGAGTT
TGGACCAAGTTGGTGAAGAAAAGGAGGCAATGAACACCAGGGAGAGTGGTAAAGCGTCGTCCAGTCTAGG
TCTGCAGGATTTCGATTTGCTTCGAGTTATAGGGAGGGGAAGTTACGCCAAAGTACTGTTGGTTCGGTTA
AAGAAAACAGATCGCATTTATGCAATGAAAGTTGTGAAGAAAGAGCTCGTCAATGACGATGAGGATATCG
ATTGGGTGCAGACAGAGAAGCATGTGTTTGAGCAGGCGTCCAATCACCCTTTTCTTGTCGGGCTGCATTC
TTGCTTCCAGACAGAAAGCAGGTTGTTTTTTGTCATAGAATATGTAAATGGAGGGGACCTCATGTTTCAT
ATGCAGCGACAGAGAAAACTTCCTGAAGAGCATGCCAGGTTTTACTCTGCAGAAATCAGTCTAGCACTGA
ATTATCTTCATGAGCGAGGGATAATTTATAGAGATTTGAAGTTGGACAATGTACTGCTAGACTCTGAAGG
ACACATTAAACTCACTGACTACGGCATGTGTAAGGAAGGATTGCGGCCTGGAGACACAACCAGCACTTTC
TGCGGCACTCCCAATTACATTGCTCCAGAGATCTTAAGAGGAGAAGATTATGGCTTCAGCGTTGACTGGT
GGGCTCTTGGAGTGCTTATGTTTGAGATGATGGCGGGAAGGTCTCCGTTTGATATCGTTGGGAGCTCTGA
CAATCCTGACCAAAACACAGAGGATTATCTATTCCAAGTCATTTTGGAAAAGCAGATCCGCATCCCGCGT
TCTCTGTCTGTAAAAGCAGCAAGTGTACTGAAGAGTTTTCTCAACAAGGACCCAAAGGAACGATTGGGTT
GTCACCCTCAAACTGGATTTGCTGACATTCAAGGACATCCATTCTTCAGAAATGTGGACTGGGACATGAT
GGAGCAAAAGCAGGTGGTTCCACCCTTTAAACCAAACATTTCTGGAGAATTTGGTTTGGATAATTTCGAT
TCTCAGTTTACTAATGAACCAGTCCAGCTCACTCCAGATGATGATGACATTGTGAGGAAGATTGATCAGT
CTGAATTTGAAGGTTTTGAGTATATCAACCCCCTCTTGATGTCTGCAGAAGAGTGTGTCTGAGTCGACTA
GGGCGCGCCACTTCTAAATAAGCGAATTTCTTATGATTTATGATTTTTATTATTAAATAAGTTATAAAAA
AAATAAGTGTATACAAATTTTAAAGTGACTCTTAGGTTTTAAAACGAAAATTCTTATTCTTGAGTAACTC
TTTCCTGTAGGTCAGGTTGCTTTCTCAGGTATAGTATGAGGTCGCTCTTATTGACCACACCTCTACCGGC
AGATCCGCTAGGGATAACAGGGTAATATCTGCAGGCATGCAAGCTTGGCGTAATCATGGTCATAGCTGTT
TCCTGTGTGAAATTGTTATCCGCTCACAATTCCACACAACATACGAGCCGGAAGCATAAAGTGTAAAGCC
TGGGGTGCCTAATGAGTGAGCTAACTCACATTAATTGCGTTGCGCTCACTGCCCGCTTTCCAGTCGGGAA
ACCTGTCGTGCCAGCTGCATTAATGAATCGGCCAACGCGCGGGGAGAGGCGGTTTGCGTATTGGGCGCTC
TTCCGCTTCCTCGCTCACTGACTCGCTGCGCTCGGTCGTTCGGCTGCGGCGAGCGGTATCAGCTCACTCA
AAGGCGGTAATACGGTTATCCACAGAATCAGGGGATAACGCAGGAAAGAACATGTGAGCAAAAGGCCAGC
AAAAGGCCAGGAACCGTAAAAAGGCCGCGTTGCTGGCGTTTTTCCATAGGCTCCGCCCCCCTGACGAGCA
TCACAAAAATCGACGCTCAAGTCAGAGGTGGCGAAACCCGACAGGACTATAAAGATACCAGGCGTTTCCC
CCTGGAAGCTCCCTCGTGCGCTCTCCTGTTCCGACCCTGCCGCTTACCGGATACCTGTCCGCCTTTCTCC
CTTCGGGAAGCGTGGCGCTTTCTCATAGCTCACGCTGTAGGTATCTCAGTTCGGTGTAGGTCGTTCGCTC
CAAGCTGGGCTGTGTGCACGAACCCCCCGTTCAGCCCGACCGCTGCGCCTTATCCGGTAACTATCGTCTT
GAGTCCAACCCGGTAAGACACGACTTATCGCCACTGGCAGCAGCCACTGGTAACAGGATTAGCAGAGCGA
GGTATGTAGGCGGTGCTACAGAGTTCTTGAAGTGGTGGCCTAACTACGGCTACACTAGAAGAACAGTATT
TGGTATCTGCGCTCTGCTGAAGCCAGTTACCTTCGGAAAAAGAGTTGGTAGCTCTTGATCCGGCAAACAA
ACCACCGCTGGTAGCGGTGGTTTTTTTGTTTGCAAGCAGCAGATTACGCGCAGAAAAAAAGGATCTCAAG
AAGATCCTTTGATCTTTTCTACGGGGTCTGACGCTCAGTGGAACGAAAACTCACGTTAAGGGATTTTGGT
CATGAGATTATCAAAAAGGATCTTCACCTAGATCCTTTTAAATTAAAAATGAAGTTTTAAATCAATCTAA
AGTATATATGAGTAAACTTGGTCTGACAGTTACCAATGCTTAATCAGTGAGGCACCTATCTCAGCGATCT
GTCTATTTCGTTCATCCATAGTTGCCTGACTCCCCGTCGTGTAGATAACTACGATACGGGAGGGCTTACC
ATCTGGCCCCAGTGCTGCAATGATACCGCGAGACCCACGCTCACCGGCTCCAGATTTATCAGCAATAAAC
CAGCCAGCCGGAAGGGCCGAGCGCAGAAGTGGTCCTGCAACTTTATCCGCCTCCATCCAGTCTATTAATT
GTTGCCGGGAAGCTAGAGTAAGTAGTTCGCCAGTTAATAGTTTGCGCAACGTTGTTGCCATTGCTACAGG
CATCGTGGTGTCACGCTCGTCGTTTGGTATGGCTTCATTCAGCTCCGGTTCCCAACGATCAAGGCGAGTT
ACATGATCCCCCATGTTGTGCAAAAAAGCGGTTAGCTCCTTCGGTCCTCCGATCGTTGTCAGAAGTAAGT
TGGCCGCAGTGTTATCACTCATGGTTATGGCAGCACTGCATAATTCTCTTACTGTCATGCCATCCGTAAG
ATGCTTTTCTGTGACTGGTGAGTACTCAACCAAGTCATTCTGAGAATAGTGTATGCGGCGACCGAGTTGC
TCTTGCCCGGCGTCAATACGGGATAATACCGCGCCACATAGCAGAACTTTAAAAGTGCTCATCATTGGAA
AACGTTCTTCGGGGCGAAAACTCTCAAGGATCTTACCGCTGTTGAGATCCAGTTCGATGTAACCCACTCG
TGCACCCAACTGA
